>Addgene plasmid #168892 | pEntry_SARS-CoV-2-nsp12 | addgene full sequence | sequence record 479292 | Addgene NGS Result
GGTACAGTCTATGCCTCGGGCATCCAAGCAGCAAGCGCGTTACGCCGTGGGTCGATGTTTGATGTTATGG
AGCAGCAACGATGTTACGCAGCAGGGCAGTCGCCCTAAAACAAAGTTAAACATTATGAGGGAAGCGGTGA
TCGCCGAAGTATCGACTCAACTATCAGAGGTAGTTGGCGTCATCGAGCGCCATCTCGAACCGACGTTGCT
GGCCGTACATTTGTACGGCTCCGCAGTGGATGGCGGCCTGAAGCCACACAGTGATATTGATTTGCTGGTT
ACGGTGACCGTAAGGCTTGATGAAACAACGCGGCGAGCTTTGATCAACGACCTTTTGGAAACTTCGGCTT
CCCCTGGAGAGAGCGAGATTCTCCGCGCTGTAGAAGTCACCATTGTTGTGCACGACGACATCATTCCGTG
GCGTTATCCAGCTAAGCGCGAACTGCAATTTGGAGAATGGCAGCGCAATGACATTCTTGCAGGTATCTTC
GAGCCAGCCACGATCGACATTGATCTGGCTATCTTGCTGACAAAAGCAAGAGAACATAGCGTTGCCTTGG
TAGGTCCAGCGGCGGAGGAACTCTTTGATCCGGTTCCTGAACAGGATCTATTTGAGGCGCTAAATGAAAC
CTTAACGCTATGGAACTCGCCGCCCGACTGGGCTGGCGATGAGCGAAATGTAGTGCTTACGTTGTCCCGC
ATTTGGTACAGCGCAGTAACCGGCAAAATCGCGCCGAAGGATGTCGCTGCCGACTGGGCAATGGAGCGCC
TGCCGGCCCAGTATCAGCCCGTCATACTTGAAGCTAGACAGGCTTATCTTGGACAAGAAGAAGATCGCTT
GGCCTCGCGCGCAGATCAGTTGGAAGAATTTGTCCACTACGTGAAAGGCGAGATCACCAAGGTAGTCGGC
AAATAACCCTCGAGCCACCCATGACCAAAATCCCTTAACGTGAGTTACGCGTCGTTCCACTGAGCGTCAG
ACCCCGTAGAAAAGATCAAAGGATCTTCTTGAGATCCTTTTTTTCTGCGCGTAATCTGCTGCTTGCAAAC
AAAAAAACCACCGCTACCAGCGGTGGTTTGTTTGCCGGATCAAGAGCTACCAACTCTTTTTCCGAAGGTA
ACTGGCTTCAGCAGAGCGCAGATACCAAATACTGTTCTTCTAGTGTAGCCGTAGTTAGGCCACCACTTCA
AGAACTCTGTAGCACCGCCTACATACCTCGCTCTGCTAATCCTGTTACCAGTGGCTGCTGCCAGTGGCGA
TAAGTCGTGTCTTACCGGGTTGGACTCAAGACGATAGTTACCGGATAAGGCGCAGCGGTCGGGCTGAACG
GGGGGTTCGTGCACACAGCCCAGCTTGGAGCGAACGACCTACACCGAACTGAGATACCTACAGCGTGAGC
TATGAGAAAGCGCCACGCTTCCCGAAGGGAGAAAGGCGGACAGGTATCCGGTAAGCGGCAGGGTCGGAAC
AGGAGAGCGCACGAGGGAGCTTCCAGGGGGAAACGCCTGGTATCTTTATAGTCCTGTCGGGTTTCGCCAC
CTCTGACTTGAGCGTCGATTTTTGTGATGCTCGTCAGGGGGGCGGAGCCTATGGAAAAACGCCAGCAACG
CGGCCTTTTTACGGTTCCTGGCCTTTTGCTGGCCTTTTGCTCACATGTTCTTTCCTGCGTTATCCCCTGA
TTCTGTGGATAACCGTATTACCGCCTTTGAGTGAGCTGATACCGCTCGCCGCAGCCGAACGACCGAGCGC
AGCGAGTCAGTGAGCGAGGAAGCGGAAGAGCGCCCAATACGCAAACCGCCTCTCCCCGCGCGTTGGCCGA
TTCATTAATGCAGCTGGCACGACAGGTTTCCCGACTGGAAAGCGGGCAGTGAGCGCAACGCAATTAATAC
GCGTACCGCTAGCCAGGAAGAGTTTGTAGAAACGCAAAAAGGCCATCCGTCAGGATGGCCTTCTGCTTAG
TTTGATGCCTGGCAGTTTATGGCGGGCGTCCTGCCCGCCACCCTCCGGGCCGTTGCTTCACAACGTTCAA
ATCCGCTCCCGGCGGATTTGTCCTACTCAGGAGAGCGTTCACCGACAAACAACAGATAAAACGAAAGGCC
CAGTCTTCCGACTGAGCCTTTCGTTTTATTTGATGCCTGGCAGTTCCCTACTCTCGCGTTAACGCTAGCA
TGGATGTTTTCCCAGTCACGACGTTGTAAAACGACGGCCAGTCTTAAGCTCGGGCCCCAAATAATGATTT
TATTTTGACTGATAGTGACCTGTTCGTTGCAACAAATTGATGAGCAATGCTTTTTTATAATGCCAACTTT
GTACAAAAAAGCAGAAGGGCCGTCAAGGCCAGGATCCATGGGATCCTCAGCTGATGCACAATCGTTTTTA
AACCGGGTTTGCGGTGTAAGTGCAGCCCGTCTTACACCGTGCGGCACAGGCACTAGTACTGATGTCGTAT
ACAGGGCTTTTGACATCTACAATGATAAAGTAGCTGGTTTTGCTAAATTCCTAAAAACTAATTGTTGTCG
CTTCCAAGAAAAGGACGAAGATGACAATTTAATTGATTCTTACTTTGTAGTTAAGAGACACACTTTCTCT
AACTACCAACATGAAGAAACAATTTATAATTTACTTAAGGATTGTCCAGCTGTTGCTAAACATGACTTCT
TTAAGTTTAGAATAGACGGTGACATGGTACCACATATATCACGTCAACGTCTTACTAAATACACAATGGC
AGACCTCGTCTATGCTTTAAGGCATTTTGATGAAGGTAATTGTGACACATTAAAAGAAATACTTGTCACA
TACAATTGTTGTGATGATGATTATTTCAATAAAAAGGACTGGTATGATTTTGTAGAAAACCCAGATATAT
TACGCGTATACGCCAACTTAGGTGAACGTGTACGCCAAGCTTTGTTAAAAACAGTACAATTCTGTGATGC
CATGCGAAATGCTGGTATTGTTGGTGTACTGACATTAGATAATCAAGATCTCAATGGTAACTGGTATGAT
TTCGGTGATTTCATACAAACCACGCCAGGTAGTGGAGTTCCTGTTGTAGATTCTTATTATTCATTGTTAA
TGCCTATATTAACCTTGACCAGGGCTTTAACTGCAGAGTCACATGTTGACACTGACTTAACAAAGCCTTA
CATTAAGTGGGATTTGTTAAAATATGACTTCACGGAAGAGAGGTTAAAACTCTTTGACCGTTATTTTAAA
TATTGGGATCAGACATACCACCCAAATTGTGTTAACTGTTTGGATGACAGATGCATTCTGCATTGTGCAA
ACTTTAATGTTTTATTCTCTACAGTGTTCCCACCTACAAGTTTTGGACCACTAGTGAGAAAAATATTTGT
TGATGGTGTTCCATTTGTAGTTTCAACTGGATACCACTTCAGAGAGCTAGGTGTTGTACATAATCAGGAT
GTAAACTTACATAGCTCTAGACTTAGTTTTAAGGAATTACTTGTGTATGCTGCTGACCCTGCTATGCACG
CTGCTTCTGGTAATCTATTACTAGATAAACGCACTACGTGCTTTTCAGTAGCTGCACTTACTAACAATGT
TGCTTTTCAAACTGTCAAACCCGGTAATTTTAACAAAGACTTCTATGACTTTGCTGTGTCTAAGGGTTTC
TTTAAGGAAGGAAGTTCTGTTGAATTAAAACACTTCTTCTTTGCTCAGGATGGTAATGCTGCTATCAGCG
ATTATGACTACTATCGTTATAATCTACCAACAATGTGTGATATCAGACAACTACTATTTGTAGTTGAAGT
TGTTGATAAGTACTTTGATTGTTACGATGGTGGCTGTATTAATGCTAACCAAGTCATCGTCAACAACCTA
GACAAATCAGCTGGTTTTCCATTTAATAAATGGGGTAAGGCTAGACTTTATTATGATTCAATGAGTTATG
AGGATCAAGATGCACTTTTCGCATATACAAAACGTAATGTCATCCCTACTATAACTCAAATGAATCTTAA
GTATGCCATTAGTGCAAAGAATAGAGCTCGCACCGTAGCTGGTGTCTCTATCTGTAGTACTATGACCAAT
AGACAGTTTCATCAAAAATTATTGAAATCAATAGCCGCCACTAGAGGAGCTACTGTAGTAATTGGAACAA
GCAAATTCTATGGTGGTTGGCACAACATGTTAAAAACTGTTTATAGTGATGTAGAAAACCCTCACCTTAT
GGGTTGGGATTATCCTAAATGTGATAGAGCCATGCCTAACATGCTTAGAATTATGGCCTCACTTGTTCTT
GCTCGCAAACATACAACGTGTTGTAGCTTGTCACACCGTTTCTATAGATTAGCTAATGAGTGTGCTCAAG
TATTGAGTGAAATGGTCATGTGTGGCGGTTCACTATATGTTAAACCAGGTGGAACCTCATCAGGAGATGC
CACAACTGCTTATGCTAATAGTGTTTTTAACATTTGTCAAGCTGTCACGGCCAATGTTAATGCACTTTTA
TCTACTGATGGTAACAAAATTGCCGATAAGTATGTCCGCAATTTACAACACAGACTTTATGAGTGTCTCT
ATAGAAATAGAGATGTTGACACAGACTTTGTGAATGAGTTTTACGCATATTTGCGTAAACATTTCTCAAT
GATGATACTCTCTGACGATGCTGTTGTGTGTTTCAATAGCACTTATGCATCTCAAGGTCTAGTGGCTAGC
ATAAAGAACTTTAAGTCAGTTCTTTATTATCAAAACAATGTTTTTATGTCTGAAGCAAAATGTTGGACTG
AGACTGACCTTACTAAAGGACCTCATGAATTTTGCTCTCAACATACAATGCTAGTTAAACAGGGTGATGA
TTATGTGTACCTTCCTTACCCAGATCCATCAAGAATCCTAGGGGCCGGCTGTTTTGTAGATGATATCGTA
AAAACAGATGGTACACTTATGATTGAACGGTTCGTGTCTTTAGCTATAGATGCTTACCCACTTACTAAAC
ATCCTAATCAGGAGTATGCTGATGTCTTTCATTTGTACTTACAATACATAAGAAAGCTACATGATGAGTT
AACAGGACACATGTTAGACATGTATTCTGTTATGCTTACTAATGATAACACTTCAAGGTATTGGGAACCT
GAGTTTTATGAGGCTATGTACACACCGCATACAGTCTTACAGCTTAATTAAGACGCGATCGCGGCCTCAT
GGGCCCAGCTTTCTTGTACAAAGTTGGCATTATAAAAAATAATTGCTCATCAATTTGTTGCAACGAACAG
GTCACTATCAGTCAAAATAAAATCATTATTTGCCATCCAGCTGATATCCCCTATAGTGAGTCGTATTACA
TGGTCATAGCTGTTTCCTGGCAGCTCTGGCCCGTGTCTCAAAATCTCTGATGTTACATTGCACAAGATAA
AAATATATCATCATGCCTCCTCTAGACCAGCCAGGACAGAAATGCCTCGACTTCGCTGCTACCCAAGGTT
GCCGGGTGACGCACACCGTGGAAACGGATGAAGGCACGAACCCAGTGGACATAAGCCTGTTCGGTTCGTA
AGCTGTAATGCAAGTAGCGTATGCGCTCACGCAACTGGTCCAGAACCTTGACCGAACGCAGCGGTGGTAA
CGGCGCAGTGGCGGTTTTCATGGCTTGTTATGACTGTTTTTTTGG
Features (pLannotate 1.2.2; 12 found; start..end, strand, type, name):
     62..118     +  CDS            GmR (fragment): gentamycin acetyltransferase; aacC1; confers resistance to gentamycin
    125..916     +  CDS            SmR: aminoglycoside adenylyltransferase (Murphy, 1985); aadA; confers resistance to spectinomycin and streptomycin
   1009..1597    +  rep_origin     ori: high-copy-number ColE1/pMB1/pBR322/pUC origin of replication
   1780..1872    +  CDS            lacI (fragment): lac repressor; lacI; The lac repressor binds to the lac operator to inhibit transcription in E. coli. This inhibition can be relieved by adding lactose or isopropyl-β-D-thiogalactopyranoside (IPTG).
   1927..1954    -  terminator     rrnB T2 terminator: transcription terminator T2 from the E. coli rrnB gene
   2086..2129    +  terminator     rrnB T1 terminator: Escherichia coli rrnB; transcription terminator T1 from the E. coli rrnB gene
   2176..2212    -  CDS            lacZα (fragment): LacZα fragment of β-galactosidase; lacZ fragment
   2228..2324    +  protein_bind   attL1: mutant version of attL; recombination site for the Gateway® LR reaction LR Clonase™
   2348..5152    +  CDS            rep (fragment): R1AB_SARS2 - Experimental evidence at protein level: Swiss-Prot protein existence level 1. [2'-O-methyltransferase]: Methyltransferase that mediates mRNA cap 2'-O-ribose methylation to the 5'-cap structure of viral mRNAs. N7-methyl guanosine cap is a prerequisite for binding of nsp16. Therefore plays an essential role in viral mRNAs cap methylation which is essential to evade immune system. From Severe acute respiratory syndrome coronavirus 2 (2019-nCoV) (SARS-CoV-2).
   5184..5282    -  protein_bind   attL2: mutant version of attL; recombination site for the Gateway® LR reaction LR Clonase™
   5300..5318    -  promoter       T7 promoter: promoter for bacteriophage T7 RNA polymerase
   5508..5531    +  promoter       Pc promoter (fragment): intI1 (promoter lies within the coding sequence); class 1 integron promoter
