>Addgene plasmid #168892 | pEntry_SARS-CoV-2-nsp12 | analyzer sequence | sequence record 327347
CTACCAGCGGTGGTTTGTTTGCCGGATCAAGAGCTACCAACTCTTTTTCCGAAGGTAACTGGCTTCAGCA
GAGCGCAGATACCAAATACTGTCCTTCTAGTGTAGCCGTAGTTAGGCCACCACTTCAAGAACTCTGTAGC
ACCGCCTACATACCTCGCTCTGCTAATCCTGTTACCAGTGGCTGCTGCCAGTGGCGATAAGTCGTGTCTT
ACCGGGTTGGACTCAAGACGATAGTTACCGGATAAGGCGCAGCGGTCGGGCTGAACGGGGGGTTCGTGCA
CACAGCCCAGCTTGGAGCGAACGACCTACACCGAACTGAGATACCTACAGCGTGAGCATTGAGAAAGCGC
CACGCTTCCCGAAGGGAGAAAGGCGGACAGGTATCCGGTAAGCGGCAGGGTCGGAACAGGAGAGCGCACG
AGGGAGCTTCCAGGGGGAAACGCCTGGTATCTTTATAGTCCTGTCGGGTTTCGCCACCTCTGACTTGAGC
GTCGATTTTTGTGATGCTCGTCAGGGGGGCGGAGCCTATGGAAAAACGCCAGCAACGCGGCCTTTTTACG
GTTCCTGGCCTTTTGCTGGCCTTTTGCTCACATGTTCTTTCCTGCGTTATCCCCTGATTCTGTGGATAAC
CGTATTACCGCCTTTGAGTGAGCTGATACCGCTCGCCGCAGCCGAACGACCGAGCGCAGCGAGTCAGTGA
GCGAGGAAGCGGAAGAGCGCCCAATACGCAAACCGCCTCTCCCCGCGCGTTGGCCGATTCATTAATGCAG
CTGGCACGACAGGTTTCCCGACTGGAAAGCGGGCAGTGAGCGCAACGCAATTAATACGCGTACCGCTAGC
CAGGAAGAGTTTGTAGAAACGCAAAAAGGCCATCCGTCAGGATGGCCTTCTGCTTAGTTTGATGCCTGGC
AGTTTATGGCGGGCGTCCTGCCCGCCACCCTCCGGGCCGTTGCTTCACAACGTTCAAATCCGCTCCCGGC
GGATTTGTCCTACTCAGGAGAGCGTTCACCGACAAACAACAGATAAAACGAAAGGCCCAGTCTTCCGACT
GAGCCTTTCGTTTTATTTGATGCCTGGCAGTTCCCTACTCTCGCGTTAACGCTAGCATGGATGTTTTCCC
AGTCACGACGTTGTAAAACGACGGCCAGTCTTAAGCTCGGGCCCCAAATAATGATTTTATTTTGACTGAT
AGTGACCTGTTCGTTGCAACAAATTGATGAGCAATGCTTTTTTATAATGCCAACTTTGTACAAAAAAGCA
GAAGGGCCGTCAAGGCCAGGATCCATGGGATCCTCAGCTGATGCACAATCGTTTTTAAACCGGGTTTGCG
GTGTAAGTGCAGCCCGTCTTACACCGTGCGGCACAGGCACTAGTACTGATGTCGTATACAGGGCTTTTGA
CATCTACAATGATAAAGTAGCTGGTTTTGCTAAATTCCTAAAAACTAATTGTTGTCGCTTCCAAGAAAAG
GACGAAGATGACAATTTAATTGATTCTTACTTTGTAGTTAAGAGACACACTTTCTCTAACTACCAACATG
AAGAAACAATTTATAATTTACTTAAGGATTGTCCAGCTGTTGCTAAACATGACTTCTTTAAGTTTAGAAT
AGACGGTGACATGGTACCACATATATCACGTCAACGTCTTACTAAATACACAATGGCAGACCTCGTCTAT
GCTTTAAGGCATTTTGATGAAGGTAATTGTGACACATTAAAAGAAATACTTGTCACATACAATTGTTGTG
ATGATGATTATTTCAATAAAAAGGACTGGTATGATTTTGTAGAAAACCCAGATATATTACGCGTATACGC
CAACTTAGGTGAACGTGTACGCCAAGCTTTGTTAAAAACAGTACAATTCTGTGATGCCATGCGAAATGCT
GGTATTGTTGGTGTACTGACATTAGATAATCAAGATCTCAATGGTAACTGGTATGATTTCGGTGATTTCA
TACAAACCACGCCAGGTAGTGGAGTTCCTGTTGTAGATTCTTATTATTCATTGTTAATGCCTATATTAAC
CTTGACCAGGGCTTTAACTGCAGAGTCACATGTTGACACTGACTTAACAAAGCCTTACATTAAGTGGGAT
TTGTTAAAATATGACTTCACGGAAGAGAGGTTAAAACTCTTTGACCGTTATTTTAAATATTGGGATCAGA
CATACCACCCAAATTGTGTTAACTGTTTGGATGACAGATGCATTCTGCATTGTGCAAACTTTAATGTTTT
ATTCTCTACAGTGTTCCCACCTACAAGTTTTGGACCACTAGTGAGAAAAATATTTGTTGATGGTGTTCCA
TTTGTAGTTTCAACTGGATACCACTTCAGAGAGCTAGGTGTTGTACATAATCAGGATGTAAACTTACATA
GCTCTAGACTTAGTTTTAAGGAATTACTTGTGTATGCTGCTGACCCTGCTATGCACGCTGCTTCTGGTAA
TCTATTACTAGATAAACGCACTACGTGCTTTTCAGTAGCTGCACTTACTAACAATGTTGCTTTTCAAACT
GTCAAACCCGGTAATTTTAACAAAGACTTCTATGACTTTGCTGTGTCTAAGGGTTTCTTTAAGGAAGGAA
GTTCTGTTGAATTAAAACACTTCTTCTTTGCTCAGGATGGTAATGCTGCTATCAGCGATTATGACTACTA
TCGTTATAATCTACCAACAATGTGTGATATCAGACAACTACTATTTGTAGTTGAAGTTGTTGATAAGTAC
TTTGATTGTTACGATGGTGGCTGTATTAATGCTAACCAAGTCATCGTCAACAACCTAGACAAATCAGCTG
GTTTTCCATTTAATAAATGGGGTAAGGCTAGACTTTATTATGATTCAATGAGTTATGAGGATCAAGATGC
ACTTTTCGCATATACAAAACGTAATGTCATCCCTACTATAACTCAAATGAATCTTAAGTATGCCATTAGT
GCAAAGAATAGAGCTCGCACCGTAGCTGGTGTCTCTATCTGTAGTACTATGACCAATAGACAGTTTCATC
AAAAATTATTGAAATCAATAGCCGCCACTAGAGGAGCTACTGTAGTAATTGGAACAAGCAAATTCTATGG
TGGTTGGCACAACATGTTAAAAACTGTTTATAGTGATGTAGAAAACCCTCACCTTATGGGTTGGGATTAT
CCTAAATGTGATAGAGCCATGCCTAACATGCTTAGAATTATGGCCTCACTTGTTCTTGCTCGCAAACATA
CAACGTGTTGTAGCTTGTCACACCGTTTCTATAGATTAGCTAATGAGTGTGCTCAAGTATTGAGTGAAAT
GGTCATGTGTGGCGGTTCACTATATGTTAAACCAGGTGGAACCTCATCAGGAGATGCCACAACTGCTTAT
GCTAATAGTGTTTTTAACATTTGTCAAGCTGTCACGGCCAATGTTAATGCACTTTTATCTACTGATGGTA
ACAAAATTGCCGATAAGTATGTCCGCAATTTACAACACAGACTTTATGAGTGTCTCTATAGAAATAGAGA
TGTTGACACAGACTTTGTGAATGAGTTTTACGCATATTTGCGTAAACATTTCTCAATGATGATACTCTCT
GACGATGCTGTTGTGTGTTTCAATAGCACTTATGCATCTCAAGGTCTAGTGGCTAGCATAAAGAACTTTA
AGTCAGTTCTTTATTATCAAAACAATGTTTTTATGTCTGAAGCAAAATGTTGGACTGAGACTGACCTTAC
TAAAGGACCTCATGAATTTTGCTCTCAACATACAATGCTAGTTAAACAGGGTGATGATTATGTGTACCTT
CCTTACCCAGATCCATCAAGAATCCTAGGGGCCGGCTGTTTTGTAGATGATATCGTAAAAACAGATGGTA
CACTTATGATTGAACGGTTCGTGTCTTTAGCTATAGATGCTTACCCACTTACTAAACATCCTAATCAGGA
GTATGCTGATGTCTTTCATTTGTACTTACAATACATAAGAAAGCTACATGATGAGTTAACAGGACACATG
TTAGACATGTATTCTGTTATGCTTACTAATGATAACACTTCAAGGTATTGGGAACCTGAGTTTTATGAGG
CTATGTACACACCGCATACAGTCTTACAGCTTAATTAAGACGCGATCGCGGCCTCATGGGCCCAGCTTTC
TTGTACAAAGTTGGCATTATAAAAAATAATTGCTCATCAATTTGTTGCAACGAACAGGTCACTATCAGTC
AAAATAAAATCATTATTTGCCATCCAGCTGATATCCCCTATAGTGAGTCGTATTACATGGTCATAGCTGT
TTCCTGGCAGCTCTGGCCCGTGTCTCAAAATCTCTGATGTTACATTGCACAAGATAAAAATATATCATCA
TGCCTCCTCTAGACCAGCCAGGACAGAAATGCCTCGACTTCGCTGCTGCCCAAGGTTGCCGGGTGACGCA
CACCGTGGAAACGGATGAAGGCACGAACCCAGTGGACATAAGCCTGTTCGGTTCGTAAGCTGTAATGCAA
GTAGCGTATGCGCTCACGCAACTGGTCCAGAACCTTGACCGAACGCAGCGGTGGTAACGGCGCAGTGGCG
GTTTTCATGGCTTGTTATGACTGTTTTTTTGGGGTACAGTCTATGCCTCGGGCATCCAAGCAGCAAGCGC
GTTACGCCGTGGGTCGATGTTTGATGTTATGGAGCAGCAACGATGTTACGCAGCAGGGCAGTCGCCCTAA
AACAAAGTTAAACATCATGAGGGAAGCGGTGATCGCCGAAGTATCGACTCAACTATCAGAGGTAGTTGGC
GTCATCGAGCGCCATCTCGAACCGACGTTGCTGGCCGTACATTTGTACGGCTCCGCAGTGGATGGCGGCC
TGAAGCCACACAGTGATATTGATTTGCTGGTTACGGTGACCGTAAGGCTTGATGAAACAACGCGGCGAGC
TTTGATCAACGACCTTTTGGAAACTTCGGCTTCCCCTGGAGAGAGCGAGATTCTCCGCGCTGTAGAAGTC
ACCATTGTTGTGCACGACGACATCATTCCGTGGCGTTATCCAGCTAAGCGCGAACTGCAATTTGGAGAAT
GGCAGCGCAATGACATTCTTGCAGGTATCTTCGAGCCAGCCACGATCGACATTGATCTGGCTATCTTGCT
GACAAAAGCAAGAGAACATAGCGTTGCCTTGGTAGGTCCAGCGGCGGAGGAACTCTTTGATCCGGTTCCT
GAACAGGATCTATTTGAGGCGCTAAATGAAACCTTAACGCTATGGAACTCGCCGCCCGACTGGGCTGGCG
ATGAGCGAAATGTAGTGCTTACGTTGTCCCGCATTTGGTACAGCGCAGTAACCGGCAAAATCGCGCCGAA
GGATGTCGCTGCCGACTGGGCAATGGAGCGCCTGCCGGCCCAGTATCAGCCCGTCATACTTGAAGCTAGA
CAGGCTTATCTTGGACAAGAAGAAGATCGCTTGGCCTCGCGCGCAGATCAGTTGGAAGAATTTGTCCACT
ACGTGAAAGGCGAGATCACCAAGGTAGTCGGCAAATAACCCTCGAGCCACCCATGACCAAAATCCCTTAA
CGTGAGTTACGCGTCGTTCCACTGAGCGTCAGACCCCGTAGAAAAGATCAAAGGATCTTCTTGAGATCCT
TTTTTTCTGCGCGTAATCTGCTGCTTGCAAACAAAAAAACCACCG
Features (pLannotate 1.2.2; 12 found; start..end, strand, type, name):
    717..809     +  CDS            lacI (fragment): lac repressor; lacI; The lac repressor binds to the lac operator to inhibit transcription in E. coli. This inhibition can be relieved by adding lactose or isopropyl-β-D-thiogalactopyranoside (IPTG).
    864..891     -  terminator     rrnB T2 terminator: transcription terminator T2 from the E. coli rrnB gene
   1023..1066    +  terminator     rrnB T1 terminator: Escherichia coli rrnB; transcription terminator T1 from the E. coli rrnB gene
   1113..1149    -  CDS            lacZα (fragment): LacZα fragment of β-galactosidase; lacZ fragment
   1165..1261    +  protein_bind   attL1: mutant version of attL; recombination site for the Gateway® LR reaction LR Clonase™
   1285..4089    +  CDS            rep (fragment): R1AB_SARS2 - Experimental evidence at protein level: Swiss-Prot protein existence level 1. [2'-O-methyltransferase]: Methyltransferase that mediates mRNA cap 2'-O-ribose methylation to the 5'-cap structure of viral mRNAs. N7-methyl guanosine cap is a prerequisite for binding of nsp16. Therefore plays an essential role in viral mRNAs cap methylation which is essential to evade immune system. From Severe acute respiratory syndrome coronavirus 2 (2019-nCoV) (SARS-CoV-2).
   4121..4219    -  protein_bind   attL2: mutant version of attL; recombination site for the Gateway® LR reaction LR Clonase™
   4237..4255    -  promoter       T7 promoter: promoter for bacteriophage T7 RNA polymerase
   4445..4468    +  promoter       Pc promoter (fragment): intI1 (promoter lies within the coding sequence); class 1 integron promoter
   4644..4700    +  CDS            GmR (fragment): gentamycin acetyltransferase; aacC1; confers resistance to gentamycin
   4707..5498    +  CDS            SmR: aminoglycoside adenylyltransferase (Murphy, 1985); aadA; confers resistance to spectinomycin and streptomycin
   5591..534     +  rep_origin     ori (across the origin): high-copy-number ColE1/pMB1/pBR322/pUC origin of replication
