[The description below was written by a language model from this plasmid's Addgene catalogue record and pLannotate feature annotations shown in this document.]
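Description:
pEntry_SARS-CoV-2-nsp12 is a Gateway-compatible Entry clone built on the pENTR223.1 backbone, carrying the coding sequence for SARS-CoV-2 non-structural protein 12 (nsp12), a mature product of the ORF1ab replicase polyprotein best known as the viral RNA-dependent RNA polymerase. The plasmid is about 5.6 kb. It is propagated in E. coli from a high-copy ColE1/pUC-type origin and selected with spectinomycin through the aadA (SmR) adenylyltransferase gene. Short remnants of a gentamicin resistance gene and a class 1 integron Pc promoter lie near this marker, and small lacI and lacZα fragments are also annotated as backbone leftovers. The two sequence records supplied are the same length and show the same features in the same order, differing only in where numbering begins.

The roughly 2.8 kb insert was produced by gene synthesis and cloned between SfiI sites, so that it sits between attL1 and attL2. These sites allow LR Clonase-mediated transfer into any attR-containing Destination vector. The automated annotation matches the insert to the SARS-CoV-2 replicase polyprotein, but its attached text describes the 2'-O-methyltransferase, which is a generic polyprotein note rather than a description of nsp12. According to the depositor comments, the 5' linker supplies an ATG flanked by BamHI sites and the 3' linker supplies a TAA stop codon between PacI and AsiSI sites, an arrangement that appears intended to let the start or stop codon be excised for fusion formats. rrnB T1 and T2 terminators upstream of attL1 insulate the insert from read-through transcription, and a T7 promoter lies beyond attL2 pointing back toward it. The Entry vector has no dedicated expression promoter for the insert. It belongs to a collection of human coronavirus ORF Entry clones meant for shuttling into expression or interaction-assay vectors.
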