Addgene plasmid #168892: pEntry_SARS-CoV-2-nsp12
Purpose: Gateway-compatible Entry vector
Depositing lab: Pascal Falter-Braun. Depositing organization: Helmholtz Munich. Publication: A resource of human coronavirus protein-coding sequences in a flexible, multipurpose Gateway Entry clone collection. Weller B, Lin CW, Pogoutse O, Sauer M, Marin-de la Rosa N, Strobel A, Young V, Knapp JJ, Rayhan A, Falter C, Kim DK, Roth FP, Falter-Braun P. G3 (Bethesda). 2023 Jul 5;13(7):jkad105. doi: 10.1093/g3journal/jkad105. PubMed 37267226.
Backbone
  Vector backbone: pENTR223.1*SfiI
  Backbone size w/o insert (bp): 2800
  Vector type: Gateway-compatible Entry vector
Growth in bacteria
  Bacterial resistance: Spectinomycin, 50 μg/mL
  Growth temperature: 37°C
  Growth strain: DH5alpha
  Copy number: High Copy
Gene/Insert
  Gene/Insert name: SARS-CoV-2-nsp12 (alt name: nsp12)
  Species: Other
  Insert size (bp): 2796
  Entrez Gene: ORF1ab (a.k.a. GU280_gp01)
  Cloning method: Restriction Enzyme; 5′ cloning site SfiI (unknown if destroyed); 3′ cloning site SfiI (unknown if destroyed)
  Sequencing primers: 5′ M13 uni (-21); 3′ M13 rev (-29)
Resource information
  A portion of this plasmid was derived from a plasmid made by: Synthesized by Twist Bioscience
Terms and licenses: Academic/Nonprofit Terms; Industry Terms: Not Available to Industry
Depositor comments: 5'-linker: SfiI-BamHI-ATG-BamHI (GGCCGTCAaggccaggatccatgggatcc), 3'-linker: PacI-TAA-AsiSI-SfiI (cttaatTAAgacgcgatcgcggcctcatGGGCC).
How to cite: pEntry_SARS-CoV-2-nsp12 was a gift from Pascal Falter-Braun (Addgene plasmid # 168892 ; http://n2t.net/addgene:168892 ; RRID:Addgene_168892)
