>Addgene plasmid #168892 | pEntry_SARS-CoV-2-nsp12 | depositor partial sequence | sequence record 327348 | gene-specific Insert sequence
TCAGCTGATGCACAATCGTTTTTAAACCGGGTTTGCGGTGTAAGTGCAGCCCGTCTTACACCGTGCGGCA
CAGGCACTAGTACTGATGTCGTATACAGGGCTTTTGACATCTACAATGATAAAGTAGCTGGTTTTGCTAA
ATTCCTAAAAACTAATTGTTGTCGCTTCCAAGAAAAGGACGAAGATGACAATTTAATTGATTCTTACTTT
GTAGTTAAGAGACACACTTTCTCTAACTACCAACATGAAGAAACAATTTATAATTTACTTAAGGATTGTC
CAGCTGTTGCTAAACATGACTTCTTTAAGTTTAGAATAGACGGTGACATGGTACCACATATATCACGTCA
ACGTCTTACTAAATACACAATGGCAGACCTCGTCTATGCTTTAAGGCATTTTGATGAAGGTAATTGTGAC
ACATTAAAAGAAATACTTGTCACATACAATTGTTGTGATGATGATTATTTCAATAAAAAGGACTGGTATG
ATTTTGTAGAAAACCCAGATATATTACGCGTATACGCCAACTTAGGTGAACGTGTACGCCAAGCTTTGTT
AAAAACAGTACAATTCTGTGATGCCATGCGAAATGCTGGTATTGTTGGTGTACTGACATTAGATAATCAA
GATCTCAATGGTAACTGGTATGATTTCGGTGATTTCATACAAACCACGCCAGGTAGTGGAGTTCCTGTTG
TAGATTCTTATTATTCATTGTTAATGCCTATATTAACCTTGACCAGGGCTTTAACTGCAGAGTCACATGT
TGACACTGACTTAACAAAGCCTTACATTAAGTGGGATTTGTTAAAATATGACTTCACGGAAGAGAGGTTA
AAACTCTTTGACCGTTATTTTAAATATTGGGATCAGACATACCACCCAAATTGTGTTAACTGTTTGGATG
ACAGATGCATTCTGCATTGTGCAAACTTTAATGTTTTATTCTCTACAGTGTTCCCACCTACAAGTTTTGG
ACCACTAGTGAGAAAAATATTTGTTGATGGTGTTCCATTTGTAGTTTCAACTGGATACCACTTCAGAGAG
CTAGGTGTTGTACATAATCAGGATGTAAACTTACATAGCTCTAGACTTAGTTTTAAGGAATTACTTGTGT
ATGCTGCTGACCCTGCTATGCACGCTGCTTCTGGTAATCTATTACTAGATAAACGCACTACGTGCTTTTC
AGTAGCTGCACTTACTAACAATGTTGCTTTTCAAACTGTCAAACCCGGTAATTTTAACAAAGACTTCTAT
GACTTTGCTGTGTCTAAGGGTTTCTTTAAGGAAGGAAGTTCTGTTGAATTAAAACACTTCTTCTTTGCTC
AGGATGGTAATGCTGCTATCAGCGATTATGACTACTATCGTTATAATCTACCAACAATGTGTGATATCAG
ACAACTACTATTTGTAGTTGAAGTTGTTGATAAGTACTTTGATTGTTACGATGGTGGCTGTATTAATGCT
AACCAAGTCATCGTCAACAACCTAGACAAATCAGCTGGTTTTCCATTTAATAAATGGGGTAAGGCTAGAC
TTTATTATGATTCAATGAGTTATGAGGATCAAGATGCACTTTTCGCATATACAAAACGTAATGTCATCCC
TACTATAACTCAAATGAATCTTAAGTATGCCATTAGTGCAAAGAATAGAGCTCGCACCGTAGCTGGTGTC
TCTATCTGTAGTACTATGACCAATAGACAGTTTCATCAAAAATTATTGAAATCAATAGCCGCCACTAGAG
GAGCTACTGTAGTAATTGGAACAAGCAAATTCTATGGTGGTTGGCACAACATGTTAAAAACTGTTTATAG
TGATGTAGAAAACCCTCACCTTATGGGTTGGGATTATCCTAAATGTGATAGAGCCATGCCTAACATGCTT
AGAATTATGGCCTCACTTGTTCTTGCTCGCAAACATACAACGTGTTGTAGCTTGTCACACCGTTTCTATA
GATTAGCTAATGAGTGTGCTCAAGTATTGAGTGAAATGGTCATGTGTGGCGGTTCACTATATGTTAAACC
AGGTGGAACCTCATCAGGAGATGCCACAACTGCTTATGCTAATAGTGTTTTTAACATTTGTCAAGCTGTC
ACGGCCAATGTTAATGCACTTTTATCTACTGATGGTAACAAAATTGCCGATAAGTATGTCCGCAATTTAC
AACACAGACTTTATGAGTGTCTCTATAGAAATAGAGATGTTGACACAGACTTTGTGAATGAGTTTTACGC
ATATTTGCGTAAACATTTCTCAATGATGATACTCTCTGACGATGCTGTTGTGTGTTTCAATAGCACTTAT
GCATCTCAAGGTCTAGTGGCTAGCATAAAGAACTTTAAGTCAGTTCTTTATTATCAAAACAATGTTTTTA
TGTCTGAAGCAAAATGTTGGACTGAGACTGACCTTACTAAAGGACCTCATGAATTTTGCTCTCAACATAC
AATGCTAGTTAAACAGGGTGATGATTATGTGTACCTTCCTTACCCAGATCCATCAAGAATCCTAGGGGCC
GGCTGTTTTGTAGATGATATCGTAAAAACAGATGGTACACTTATGATTGAACGGTTCGTGTCTTTAGCTA
TAGATGCTTACCCACTTACTAAACATCCTAATCAGGAGTATGCTGATGTCTTTCATTTGTACTTACAATA
CATAAGAAAGCTACATGATGAGTTAACAGGACACATGTTAGACATGTATTCTGTTATGCTTACTAATGAT
AACACTTCAAGGTATTGGGAACCTGAGTTTTATGAGGCTATGTACACACCGCATACAGTCTTACAG
